Addgene plasmid #133518: pAV0770
Purpose: Expression of mTagBFP2 tagged beta-tubulin to monitor microtubules
Depositing lab: Sophie Martin. Depositing organization: Universite de Lausanne (UNIL). Publication: A toolbox of stable integration vectors in the fission yeast Schizosaccharomyces pombe. Vjestica A, Marek M, Nkosi PJ, Merlini L, Liu G, Berard M, Billault-Chaumartin I, Martin SG. J Cell Sci. 2020 Jan 8;133(1). pii: jcs.240754. doi: 10.1242/jcs.240754. PubMed 31801797.
Backbone
  Vector backbone: pAde6PmeI(pAV0356)
  Vector type: Yeast Expression
Growth in bacteria
  Bacterial resistance: Ampicillin, 100 μg/mL
  Growth temperature: 37°C
  Growth strain: DH5alpha
  Copy number: High Copy
Gene/Insert
  Gene/Insert name: pAde6(PmeI)-p(atb2)-mTagBFP2-atb2-terminator(atb2)-hphMX
  Species: S. pombe (fission yeast)
  Cloning method: Unknown
Terms and licenses: Academic/Nonprofit Terms; Industry Terms: Not Available to Industry
Depositor comments: Please see the Resource Information section for an annotated Genbank file.
How to cite: pAV0770 was a gift from Sophie Martin (Addgene plasmid # 133518 ; http://n2t.net/addgene:133518 ; RRID:Addgene_133518)
