[The description below was written by a language model from this plasmid's Addgene catalogue record and pLannotate feature annotations shown in this document.]
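Description:
pAV0770 is a fission yeast (Schizosaccharomyces pombe) stable integration vector built on the pAde6PmeI (pAV0356) backbone, part of a toolbox of single-copy integration plasmids. In E. coli it is maintained as a high-copy plasmid through a ColE1/pUC-type origin and selected with ampicillin via the β-lactamase gene. An f1 origin, lacZα and lac promoter/operator remnants, and flanking T7 and T3 promoters are carried over from the phagemid-type cloning backbone and play no evident role in yeast. No yeast replication origin is annotated. Instead the plasmid carries the S. pombe ade6 coding sequence together with adjacent genomic sequence (a fragment of the neighbouring vtc4 gene is detected). The backbone name suggests that linearisation at a PmeI site exposes these homology regions to target integration to the ade6 locus, though the record does not spell out the mechanism.

The payload is a fusion of the monomeric, fast-maturing blue fluorescent protein mTagBFP2 to the N-terminus of Atb2, with mTagBFP2 lying directly upstream of the tubulin open reading frame. According to the insert name, expression is driven by the native atb2 promoter and ended by the atb2 terminator, although neither element is individually annotated in the feature table. Downstream sits the hphMX6 cassette, with its Ashbya gossypii TEF terminator, which confers hygromycin resistance for selecting yeast transformants. The catalogue purpose describes the tagged protein as beta-tubulin, whereas the feature annotation identifies atb2 (also called tub1/alp2) as an alpha-tubulin. The construct is used to label microtubules for live-cell imaging in the blue channel, which leaves other fluorescence channels free for additional markers.
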