Features (pLannotate 1.2.2; 20 found; start..end, strand, type, name):
    137..186     +  misc_feature   bom (fragment): basis of mobility region from pBR322
    466..567     -  CDS            vtc4 (fragment): VTC4_SCHPO - Experimental evidence at protein level: Swiss-Prot protein existence level 1. Component of the vacuolar transporter chaperone (VTC) complex, which plays a role in vacuolar membrane fusion. From Schizosaccharomyces pombe (strain 972 / ATCC 24843) (Fission yeast).
    837..2492    +  CDS            ade6: PUR6_SCHPO - Also known as min1. Protein inferred from homology: Swiss-Prot protein existence level 3. From Schizosaccharomyces pombe (strain 972 / ATCC 24843) (Fission yeast).
   2648..2696    +  misc_feature   bom (fragment): basis of mobility region from pBR322
   2724..3152    -  rep_origin     f1 ori (sequence partly withheld): f1 bacteriophage origin of replication; arrow indicates direction of (+) strand synthesis
   3156..3311    -  CDS            lacZα (fragment): LacZα fragment of β-galactosidase; lacZ fragment
   3319..3337    +  promoter       T7 promoter: promoter for bacteriophage T7 RNA polymerase
   4014..4724    +  CDS            mTagBFP2: mTagBFP2 is a basic (constitutively fluorescent) blue fluorescent protein published in 2011, derived from Entacmaea quadricolor. It is reported to be a very rapidly-maturing monomer with very low acid sensitivity.
   4731..6077    +  CDS            tub1: TBA2_SCHPO - Also known as alp2, atb2. Experimental evidence at protein level: Swiss-Prot protein existence level 1. Tubulin is the major constituent of microtubules. It binds two moles of GTP, one at an exchangeable site on the beta chain and one at a non-exchangeable site on the alpha chain. From Schizosaccharomyces pombe (strain 972 / ATCC 24843) (Fission yeast).
   6686..8261    +  gene           hphMX6: yeast selectable marker conferring hygromycin resistance
   8064..8261    +  terminator     TEF terminator: Ashbya gossypii TEF terminator
   8323..8341    -  promoter       T3 promoter: promoter for bacteriophage T3 RNA polymerase
   8386..8402    -  protein_bind   lac operator: The lac repressor binds to the lac operator to inhibit transcription in E. coli. This inhibition can be relieved by adding lactose or isopropyl-β-D-thiogalactopyranoside (IPTG). lac repressor encoded by lacI
   8410..8440    -  promoter       lac promoter: promoter for the E. coli lac operon
   8455..8476    -  protein_bind   CAP binding site: CAP binding activates transcription in the presence of cAMP. E. coli catabolite activator protein
   8489..8581    -  CDS            lacI (fragment): lac repressor; lacI; The lac repressor binds to the lac operator to inhibit transcription in E. coli. This inhibition can be relieved by adding lactose or isopropyl-β-D-thiogalactopyranoside (IPTG).
   8764..9352    -  rep_origin     ori: high-copy-number ColE1/pMB1/pBR322/pUC origin of replication
   9523..10383   -  CDS            AmpR: β-lactamase; bla; confers resistance to ampicillin, carbenicillin, and related antibiotics
  10384..10488   -  promoter       AmpR promoter: bla
  10583..35      +  CDS            rop (fragment) (across the origin): Rop protein, which maintains plasmids at low copy number; rop
>Addgene plasmid #133518 | pAV0770 | addgene full sequence | sequence record 263650 | Addgene NGS Result
TCGCGCGTTTCGGTGATGACGGTGAAAACCTCTGACACATGCAGCTCCCGGAGACGGTCACAGCTTGTCT
GTAAGCGGATGCCGGGAGCAGACAAGCCCGTCAGGGCGCGTCAGCGGGTGTTGGCGGGTGTCGGGGCTGG
CTTAACTATGCGGCATCAGAGCAGATTGTACTGAGAGTGCACCATAACCGGGAGAATCCTGAATAATGTG
CTGTGAAGCAGTTGAAAGAAAATTAAAGAACCCAATATAATATGCTATAAAGCAATCAAAAAATAATAGT
AAGAAACCCAAATAAAACCCCGTTGACCATGTTCCCAATTAAATTAACGCATATTAATGCAAAAAATGCA
ATATTAAGACTAGTTATTAAACCGATAATTAGTCTTCAATTATTAAAAGATGTAGTTGATTTGTATTATC
TTTCAATTGCTAATTCTAAATATATTGGAGAATTCAATGAGTTTATGCATTGAAGTTTAAGATAACATTG
GCGCTGATTGCAGCAAAAGTAATCACGCATATAGCTGTAGGACCAAAACGATCATCATATCGGACCGCAT
TATGTTTAAACGTTGCTTTATATATGGATAACGACATATACATTTATTTCTTGAAAAAATAGCAAAGCTA
TATTGATTTTAGCGTATGCTGCTTTAAAGTTGCATTTCACAATGCTTGGAAATGTAACGATGACAGAATT
AATACGATGCAAAACTCAAATAATAAACTGCGCACTAACTCACTACAATAAACAACTTTGAAAAAAAGAT
TCGTTTTTTCAACATTTACCATCTCATTAAGCTGAGCTGCCAAGGTATATACATACTTCATCGAATATGA
GCGAAAAACAGGTTGTAGGGATCCTTGGAGGTGGTCAATTGGGCCGAATGATGGTAGAGGCAGCCCATCG
CTTAAACATCAAATGCATCATCTTGGATGCAGCAAATTCTCCTGCCAAACAAATTGATGGAGGACGTGAG
CACATTGATGCATCATTTACTGACCCCGATGCAATTGTTGAACTGTCTAAGAAGTGCACGTTATTAACAA
CTGAAATTGAGCATATTAACACTGATGCCTTGGCAGCCGTTACGAAATCTGTTGCTGTTGAACCCTCTCC
TGCAACTCTGCGATGCATTCAAGACAAATATCTTCAAAAACAGCATTTACAGGTTTTTAAGATTGCACTT
CCTGAATTTTGCGATGCACCTGACCAGGAAAGTGTTGAAAAAGCAGGCCAAGAGTTTGGTTATCCTTTTG
TACTGAAAAGTAAAACATTGGCTTACGACGGTCGTGGAAATTACGTTGTTCATCAACCATCTGAGATTCC
TACTGCCATCAAAGCACTTGGTGATCGTCCGCTTTATGTTGAAAAGTTCGTTCCTTTCTCCATGGAAATT
GCAGTGATGGTAGTACGCAGTTTAGACGGAAAAGTTTATGCTTATCCTACAACTGAGACCATTCAAAAGG
ATAATGTTTGTCATTTAGTATATGCCCCTGCTCGTCTTCCCTTCTCAATTCAACAGCGTGCTCAAACCCT
TGCCATGGATGCGGTGCGCACTTTTGAAGGCGCTGGTATATATGGTGTAGAGATGTTTGTTTTGCAAGAT
GGTGAGACCATTTTACTCAACGAAATTGCTCCTCGGCCTCACAATTCAGGTCACTACACCATTGAAGCTT
GCCCAACTTCTCAGTTTGAAGCTCACTTACGGGCCATATGTGGTCTTCCTTTCAGCGAAATCAACACCCA
ACTCTCGACTTCCACAACTCATGCGTTGATGGTAAATATTTTAGGTACTGATGATCCTGATTATGTTTCA
AAGATCGCTAAACGTTCTCTGTCCATTCCCGGTGCAACTTTGCATCTTTATGGTAAAGCTGAATCTAGAA
AGGGTCGCAAGATGGGACACGTTACCATCATTTCTGATTCACCTCAAGAATGTGAACGTAGGTATCAGAT
GCTTCTTGACGTCAAAGATCCTGTCGAATCACCTGTTGTTGGTATTATCATGGGTTCGGATTCTGATTTA
AGCAAGATGAAAGATGCTGCCGTCATTTTAGATGAATTCAAGGTGCCTTACGAACTTACTATTGTTTCAG
CTCACCGCACACCAGATCGCATGGTTACTTATGCTCGTACCGCAGCTTCAAGAGGGTTGCGTGTGATTAT
TGCTGGTGCTGGTGGTGCCGCTCATTTGCCTGGTATGGTTGCTGCAATGACACCTCTTCCAGTAATCGGC
GTTCCTGTAAAAGGAAGCACTCTTGACGGAGTTGACTCTCTTCACTCTATTGTTCAGATGCCTCGAGGTG
TCCCTGTCGCCACTGTTGCTATCAATAATAGCCAAAATGCCGGTATTTTAGCCTGTCGTATACTTGCTAC
ATTTCAACCCTCCCTTTTGGCTGCTATGGAGAGCTTTATGGACAATATGAAAGAGATTGTTTTAGAAAAG
GCTGATAAATTAGAAAAAGTTGGTTGGAAAAATTATTCTGCATAGGCGACCATAGACATAACTGTTAAAT
GATTTTGCTTGCTTTTTGTTTTAAATAATATTTTATTTTGAAATTCTAGATTGTAAAATGTATTCTAAAA
AGTGATTAAAAATTAAAAATAAAAACCCCCCGAATAATGTGCTGCGACGCAGCTAGGGCGGTGTGAAATA
CCGCACAGATGCGTAAGGAGAAAATACCGCATCAGGAAATTGTAAGCGTTAATATTTTGTTAAAATTCGC
GTTAAATTTTTGTTAAATCAGCTCATTTTTTAACCAATAGGCCGAAATCGGCAAAATCCCTTATAAATCA
AAAGAATAGACCGAGATAGGGT
[37 nt withheld, positions 2823-2859]
AAAGAACGTGGACTCCAACGTCAAAGG
[49 nt withheld, positions 2887-2935]
T
[91 nt withheld, positions 2937-3027]
G
[124 nt withheld, positions 3029-3152]
CCATTCGCCATTCAGGCTGCGCAACTGTTGGGAAGGGCGATCGGTGCGGGCCTCTTCGCTATTACGCCAG
CTGGCGAAAGGGGGATGTGCTGCAAGGCGATTAAGTTGGGTAACGCCAGGGTTTTCCCAGTCACGACGTT
GTAAAACGACGGCCAGTGAGCGCGCGTAATACGACTCACTATAGGGCGAATTGGGTACCGGGCCCAAATA
AATCAAAACTTTTTCCGCGTAACTCTAGTATAAGCCGGAACAAGGCTAAGAAACAAATAAATGCAACGTT
TTTATATTTCGATCTATCAAATCCTCAATTACGGAAGGGCAATTAGTAGCGACACAAGAGATATACGCTG
CTGACAAGTTTTTCGTCGTAATAAAAGAGCTTTTGAAGAGAAAAAAATTACGGCGGAGCGTTGCAATTCG
TTATATATAATGTGCTATGCATAAACTCTACTTTTGCTAGGAATTCTCCTTGCCCTTATGTAATATTTTA
TATACTTTTAAAAAGATTTACATGAGGATATACCTGTTCTATAAAGGAGCACATGTTGAGTTTTAATGGA
AATTTACCAATCCAATCTTTCACTTACAAATTGAGAAAATAAAAGGTGAAATTGATGAAGATCCTAATCT
TTTTATGATTAGAAAGCTTAAAACACCTGACTGAGTAAGCTTCTTTTTGCAAGCAATGCATTATTTTAAT
GTCTATTTACATGTTTAGCATACTTCCTTCCGTATCATCAATAAATATCGTTAGACTTCTTTATTAAGGA
ATTGTTTTGATTAAGTGTACACCGCACTTCACTACAAACCAAACACCAAAAACCTCGTAGAAACCCTGGA
AAGACGTTCGAATTAATTAAAATGGTGTCTAAGGGCGAAGAGCTGATTAAGGAGAACATGCACATGAAGC
TGTACATGGAGGGCACCGTGGACAACCATCACTTCAAGTGCACATCCGAGGGCGAAGGCAAGCCCTACGA
GGGCACCCAGACCATGAGAATCAAGGTGGTCGAGGGCGGCCCTCTCCCCTTCGCCTTCGACATCCTGGCT
ACTAGCTTCCTCTACGGCAGCAAGACCTTCATCAACCACACCCAGGGCATCCCCGACTTCTTCAAGCAGT
CCTTCCCTGAGGGCTTCACATGGGAGAGAGTCACCACATACGAAGACGGGGGCGTGCTGACCGCTACCCA
GGACACCAGCCTCCAGGACGGCTGCCTCATCTACAACGTCAAGATCAGAGGGGTGAACTTCACATCCAAC
GGCCCTGTGATGCAGAAGAAAACACTCGGCTGGGAGGCCTTCACCGAGACGCTGTACCCCGCTGACGGCG
GCCTGGAAGGCAGAAACGACATGGCCCTGAAGCTCGTGGGCGGGAGCCATCTGATCGCAAACGCCAAGAC
CACATATAGATCCAAGAAACCCGCTAAGAACCTCAAGATGCCTGGCGTCTACTATGTGGACTACAGACTG
GAAAGAATCAAGGAGGCCAACAACGAGACCTACGTCGAGCAGCACGAGGTGGCAGTGGCCAGATACTGCG
ACCTCCCTAGCAAACTGGGGCACAAGCTTAATGTCGACATGAGAGAGATCATTTCCATTCACGTTGGCCA
AGCAGGAACTCAAATCGGAAATGCTTGTTGGGAACTGTATTGTTTAGAACATGGTATTCAACCAAATGGT
TACATGAATCCTGAGACTGCATCCCAAAATAGTGATGGCGGGTTTTCTACTTTTTTCTCAGAAACTGGTC
AAGGAAAATACGTTCCTAGAAGTATTTATGTAGATCTTGAACCGAATGTGATCGACCAAGTTCGTACTGG
CCCATACCGTGATCTTTTCCATCCAGAGCAATTAATTACGGGCAAGGAAGATGCATCAAACAATTATGCT
CGTGGTCACTACACTGTTGGAAAAGAGCTGGTTGATGAAGTAACTGACAAGATTCGTCGTATTGCCGATA
ATTGCTCCGGCCTTCAGGGCTTTCTCGTCTTCCATTCGTTTGGAGGTGGTACCGGTTCAGGCTTTGGTGC
CCTTTTACTTGAACGCTTGGCCATGGAATACACGAAAAAATCAAAGCTTCAATTTTCTGTGTATCCGGCT
CCTCAAGTTAGTACTTCTGTAGTTGAACCTTATAACTCCGTTTTGACTACCCATGCTACGTTGGACCTTG
CTGACTGTACATTTATGGTTGACAACGAATCGTGCTATGATATTTGCCGTAGAAACTTAGATATTGAGCG
TCCTTCCTATGAGAATCTCAATAGATTGATCGCTCAGGTTGTTTCTTCCATCACCGCCTCTCTTCGCTTC
GAGGGCAGCTTGAATGTTGATTTGGCAGAATTCCAAACGAATTTGGTACCTTATCCTCGTATTCATTTCC
CTCTCGTCACTTATGCACCAATTGTTAGTGCCGCCAAGGCCTTCCATGAATCTAACAGCGTTCAAGAAAT
CACCAATCAATGTTTTGAACCCTACAACCAAATGGTTAAATGTGATCCTCGTGCCGGTCGCTACATGGCA
ACGTGTTTGCTGTATCGTGGTGATGTTATCCCTCGCGATGTTCAAGCTGCTGTAACGACCATTAAGGCCA
AGCGTACAATTCAGTTCGTTGACTGGTGTCCTACTGGATTCAAAATCGGTATTTGTGATCGTCCACCCCA
ACACATTGAAGGTAGTGAAATTGCTAAGGTTGACCGTGCCGTCTGTATGCTCTCCAATACTACCTCTATT
GCGGAGGCTTGGTCAAGGCTCGATCACAAATTTGATCTCATGTATAGCAAGCGTGCTTTTGTTCATTGGT
ATGTTGGTGAAGGTATGGAAGAAGGCGAGTTTTCTGAAGCTCGTGAGGATCTTGCTGCTCTTGAACGCGA
TTATGAGGAAGTTGGTCAAGATTCGATGGAAGTCGATTACATGGAAGAAGAGTACTAAAGAATTTCGTTT
ATATGCTTTAAAGATTTTCATTTAATAACCTTCTTTTATACGTATTATATTTTTTTTTTACTTTTTCTCA
ATCTCTCTCACACTCTCTACATGACATATACAAAATTGCTAATACTACTTTTCTTTTACCTTACAAATGT
TGCAATCGGTGAACGCTGTCAAAGTTTATTCACAATAACTAGAAGTATAAATTTTCTTTTGACATTCCCA
TGCAACTATGCATTCCATTCCTTTACGTGTCTTTCTTTCTGGTTGCATCGTCATTAGATTAAACTTGTGC
TATTATGGTTGCAACCACTTGTTTACTGCACTCTTTTTTGGTTCTACAGCTTTCCCCGATTAGTTTACAT
TTTCAATACCCATATTTTTTTATCCTATTAGATATCCGTAAACTGTTTTGAAACTAATTTCTCTTCCGAG
TCGTGTTAAGAATAGAAATAGCCGTTTAACACTTGCGTAAGCATATACTTTCTGTTTGTAAAGCTTGGGG
ATATTTAATTGGAATTTTTTGTATATAATAATTGTGAGATTGCTAAACGAAATAATGTGAGCTCGTTTAG
CTTGCCTCGTCCCCGCCGGGTCACCCGGCCAGCGACATGGAGGCCCAGAATACCCTCCTTGACAGTCTTG
ACGTGCGCAGCTCAGGGGCATGATGTGACTGTCGCCCGTACATTTAGCCCATACATCCCCATGTATAATC
ATTTGCATCCATACATTTTGATGGCCGCACGGCGCGAAGCAAAAATTACGGCTCCTCGCTGCGGACCTGC
GAGCAGGGAAACGCTCCCCTCACAGACGCGTTGAATTGTCCCCACGCCGCGCCCCTGTAGAGAAATATAA
AAGGTTAGGATTTGCCACTGAGGTTCTTCTTTCATATACTTCCTTTTAAAATCTTGCTAGGATACAGTTC
TCACATCACATCCGAACATAAACAACCATGGGTAAAAAGCCTGAACTCACCGCGACGTCTGTCGAGAAGT
TTCTGATCGAAAAGTTCGACAGCGTCTCCGACCTGATGCGGCTCTCGGAGGGCGAAGAATCTCGTGCTTT
CAGCTTCGATGTAGGAGGGCGTGGATATGTCCTGCGGGTAAATAGCTGCGCCGATGGTTTCTACAAAGAT
CGTTATGTTTATCGGCACTTTGCATCGGCCGCGCTCCCGATTCCGGAAGTGCTTGACATTGGGGAATTCA
GCGAGAGCCTGACCTATTGCATCTCCCGCCGTGCACAGGGTGTCACGTTGCAAGACCTGCCTGAAACCGA
ACTGCCCGCTGTTCTGCAGCCGGTCGCGGAGGCCATGGATGCGATCGCTGCGGCCGATCTTAGCCAGACG
AGCGGGTTCGGCCCATTCGGACCGCAAGGAATCGGTCAATACACTACATGGCGTGATTTCATATGCGCGA
TTGCTGATCCCCATGTGTATCACTGGCAAACTGTGATGGACGACACCGTCGGTGCGTCCGTCGCGCAGGC
TCTCGATGAGCTGATGCTTTGGGCCGAGGACTGCCCCGAAGTCCGGCACCTCGTGCACGCGGATTTCGGC
TCCAACAATGTCCTGACGGACAATGGCCGCATAACAGCGGTCATTGACTGGAGCGAGGCGATGTTCGGGG
ATTCCCAATACGAGGTCGCCAACATCTTCTTCTGGAGGCCGTGGTTGGCTTGTATGGAGCAGCAGACGCG
CTACTTCGAGCGGAGGCATCCGGAGCTTGCAGGATCGCCGCGGCTCCGGGCGTATATGCTCCGCATTGGT
CTTGACCAACTCTATCAGAGCTTGGTTGACGGCAATTTCGATGATGCAGCTTGGGCGCAGGGTCGATGCG
ACGCAATCGTCCGATCCGGAGCCGGGACTGTCGGGCGTACACAAATCGCCCGCAGAAGCGCGGCCGTCTG
GACCGATGGCTGTGTAGAAGTACTCGCCGATAGTGGAAACCGACGCCCCAGCACTCGTCCGAGGGCAAAG
GAATAATCAGTACTGACAATAAAAAGATTCTTGTTTTCAAGAACTTGTCATTTGTATAGTTTTTTTATAT
TGTAGTTGTTCTATTTTAATCAAATGTTAGCGTGATTTATATTTTTTTTCGCCTCGACATCATCTGCCCA
GATGCGAAGTTAAGTGCGCAGAAAGTAATATCATGCGTCAATCGTATGTGAATGCTGGTCGCTATACTGC
TGTCGATTCGATACTAACGCCGCCATCCACCTGCAGGTAATCACGTGCCAGCTTTTGTTCCCTTTAGTGA
GGGTTAATTGCGCGCTTGGCGTAATCATGGTCATAGCTGTTTCCTGTGTGAAATTGTTATCCGCTCACAA
TTCCACACAACATACGAGCCGGAAGCATAAAGTGTAAAGCCTGGGGTGCCTAATGAGTGAGCTAACTCAC
ATTAATTGCGTTGCGCTCACTGCCCGCTTTCCAGTCGGGAAACCTGTCGTGCCAGCTGCATTAATGAATC
GGCCAACGCGCGGGGAGAGGCGGTTTGCGTATTGGGCGCTCTTCCGCTTCCTCGCTCACTGACTCGCTGC
GCTCGGTCGTTCGGCTGCGGCGAGCGGTATCAGCTCACTCAAAGGCGGTAATACGGTTATCCACAGAATC
AGGGGATAACGCAGGAAAGAACATGTGAGCAAAAGGCCAGCAAAAGGCCAGGAACCGTAAAAAGGCCGCG
TTGCTGGCGTTTTTCCATAGGCTCCGCCCCCCTGACGAGCATCACAAAAATCGACGCTCAAGTCAGAGGT
GGCGAAACCCGACAGGACTATAAAGATACCAGGCGTTTCCCCCTGGAAGCTCCCTCGTGCGCTCTCCTGT
TCCGACCCTGCCGCTTACCGGATACCTGTCCGCCTTTCTCCCTTCGGGAAGCGTGGCGCTTTCTCATAGC
TCACGCTGTAGGTATCTCAGTTCGGTGTAGGTCGTTCGCTCCAAGCTGGGCTGTGTGCACGAACCCCCCG
TTCAGCCCGACCGCTGCGCCTTATCCGGTAACTATCGTCTTGAGTCCAACCCGGTAAGACACGACTTATC
GCCACTGGCAGCAGCCACTGGTAACAGGATTAGCAGAGCGAGGTATGTAGGCGGTGCTACAGAGTTCTTG
AAGTGGTGGCCTAACTACGGCTACACTAGAAGAACAGTATTTGGTATCTGCGCTCTGCTGAAGCCAGTTA
CCTTCGGAAAAAGAGTTGGTAGCTCTTGATCCGGCAAACAAACCACCGCTGGTAGCGGTGGTTTTTTTGT
TTGCAAGCAGCAGATTACGCGCAGAAAAAAAGGATCTCAAGAAGATCCTTTGATCTTTTCTACGGGGTCT
GACGCTCAGTGGAACGAAAACTCACGTTAAGGGATTTTGGTCATGAGATTATCAAAAAGGATCTTCACCT
AGATCCTTTTAAATTAAAAATGAAGTTTTAAATCAATCTAAAGTATATATGAGTAAACTTGGTCTGACAG
TTACCAATGCTTAATCAGTGAGGCACCTATCTCAGCGATCTGTCTATTTCGTTCATCCATAGTTGCCTGA
CTCCCCGTCGTGTAGATAACTACGATACGGGAGGGCTTACCATCTGGCCCCAGTGCTGCAATGATACCGC
GAGACCCACGCTCACCGGCTCCAGATTTATCAGCAATAAACCAGCCAGCCGGAAGGGCCGAGCGCAGAAG
TGGTCCTGCAACTTTATCCGCCTCCATCCAGTCTATTAATTGTTGCCGGGAAGCTAGAGTAAGTAGTTCG
CCAGTTAATAGTTTGCGCAACGTTGTTGCCATTGCTACAGGCATCGTGGTGTCACGCTCGTCGTTTGGTA
TGGCTTCATTCAGCTCCGGTTCCCAACGATCAAGGCGAGTTACATGATCCCCCATGTTGTGCAAAAAAGC
GGTTAGCTCCTTCGGTCCTCCGATCGTTGTCAGAAGTAAGTTGGCCGCAGTGTTATCACTCATGGTTATG
GCAGCACTGCATAATTCTCTTACTGTCATGCCATCCGTAAGATGCTTTTCTGTGACTGGTGAGTACTCAA
CCAAGTCATTCTGAGAATAGTGTATGCGGCGACCGAGTTGCTCTTGCCCGGCGTCAATACGGGATAATAC
CGCGCCACATAGCAGAACTTTAAAAGTGCTCATCATTGGAAAACGTTCTTCGGGGCGAAAACTCTCAAGG
ATCTTACCGCTGTTGAGATCCAGTTCGATGTAACCCACTCGTGCACCCAACTGATCTTCAGCATCTTTTA
CTTTCACCAGCGTTTCTGGGTGAGCAAAAACAGGAAGGCAAAATGCCGCAAAAAAGGGAATAAGGGCGAC
ACGGAAATGTTGAATACTCATACTCTTCCTTTTTCAATATTATTGAAGCATTTATCAGGGTTATTGTCTC
ATGAGCGGATACATATTTGAATGTATTTAGAAAAATAAACAAATAGGGGTTCCGCGCACATTTCCCCGAA
AAGTGCCACCTGACGTCTAAGAAACCATTATTATCATGACATTAACCTATAAAAATAGGCGTATCACGAG
GCCCTTTCGTC
